LOCUS       Exported 5594 bp ds-DNA circular SYN 13-MAY-2021
DEFINITION  Level0 Golden Gate part: CDS, eSaCas9 (no stop codon).
ACCESSION   .
VERSION     .
KEYWORDS    pEPOR0SP0012
SOURCE      synthetic DNA construct
  ORGANISM  synthetic DNA construct
REFERENCE   1 (bases 1 to 5594)
  AUTHORS   Raitskin O, Schudoma C, West A, Patron NJ
  TITLE     Comparison of efficiency and specificity of CRISPR-associated (Cas)
            nucleases in plants: An expanded toolkit for precision genome
            engineering.
  JOURNAL   PLoS One. 2019 Feb 27;14(2):e0211598. doi:
            10.1371/journal.pone.0211598. eCollection 2019.
  PUBMED    30811422
REFERENCE   2 (bases 1 to 5594)
  AUTHORS   .
  TITLE     Direct Submission
  JOURNAL   Exported May 13, 2021 from SnapGene Server 1.1.58
            http://www.snapgene.com
FEATURES             Location/Qualifiers
     source          1..5594
                     /organism="synthetic DNA construct"
                     /mol_type="other DNA"
     primer_bind     complement(24..42)
                     /label=pBRforEco
                     /note="pBR322 vectors, upsteam of EcoRI site, forward
                     primer"
     promoter        110..214
                     /gene="bla"
                     /label=AmpR promoter
     CDS             436..1227
                     /codon_start=1
                     /gene="aadA"
                     /product="aminoglycoside adenylyltransferase (Murphy,
                     1985)"
                     /label=SmR
                     /note="confers resistance to spectinomycin and
                     streptomycin"
                     /translation="MREAVIAEVSTQLSEVVGVIERHLEPTLLAVHLYGSAVDGGLKPH
                     SDIDLLVTVTVRLDETTRRALINDLLETSASPGESEILRAVEVTIVVHDDIIPWRYPAK
                     RELQFGEWQRNDILAGIFEPATIDIDLAILLTKAREHSVALVGPAAEELFDPVPEQDLF
                     EALNETLTLWNSPPDWAGDERNVVLTLSRIWYSAVTGKIAPKDVAADWAMERLPAQYQP
                     VILEARQAYLGQEEDRLASRADQLEEFVHYVKGEITKVVGK"
     rep_origin      1398..1986
                     /direction=RIGHT
                     /label=ori
                     /note="high-copy-number ColE1/pMB1/pBR322/pUC origin of
                     replication"
     primer_bind     1887..1906
                     /label=pBR322ori-F
                     /note="pBR322 origin, forward primer"
     primer_bind     2140..2157
                     /label=L4440
                     /note="L4440 vector, forward primer"
     CDS             2241..2261
                     /codon_start=1
                     /product="nuclear localization signal of SV40 (simian virus
                     40) large T antigen"
                     /label=SV40 NLS
                     /translation="PKKKRKV"
     CDS             5442..5489
                     /codon_start=1
                     /product="bipartite nuclear localization signal from
                     nucleoplasmin"
                     /label=nucleoplasmin NLS
                     /translation="KRPAATKKAGQAKKKK"
     CDS             5496..5576
                     /codon_start=1
                     /product="three tandem HA epitope tags"
                     /label=3xHA
                     /translation="YPYDVPDYAYPYDVPDYAYPYDVPDYA"
ORIGIN
        1 gtggctcttc agtggacgaa agggcctcgt gatacgccta tttttatagg ttaatgtcat
       61 gataataatg gtttcttaga cgtcaggtgg cacttttcgg ggaaatgtgc gcggaacccc
      121 tatttgttta tttttctaaa tacattcaaa tatgtatccg ctcatgagac aataaccctg
      181 ataaatgctt caataatatt gaaaaaggaa gagtatgcgc tcacgcaact ggtccagaac
      241 cttgaccgaa cgcagcggtg gtaacggcgc agtggcggtt ttcatggctt gttatgactg
      301 tttttttttg gggtacagtc tatgcctcgg gcatccaagc agcaagcgcg ttacgccgtg
      361 ggtcgatgtt tgatgttatg gagcagcaac gatgttacgc agcagggcag tcgccctaaa
      421 acaaagttaa acatcatgag ggaagcggtg atcgccgaag tatcgactca actatcagag
      481 gtagttggcg tcatcgagcg ccatctcgaa ccgacgttgc tggccgtaca tttgtacggc
      541 tccgcagtgg atggcggcct gaagccacac agcgatattg atttgctggt tacggtgacc
      601 gtaaggcttg atgaaacaac gcggcgagct ttgatcaacg accttttgga aacttcggct
      661 tcccctggag agagcgagat tctccgcgct gtagaagtca ccattgttgt gcacgacgac
      721 atcattccgt ggcgttatcc agctaagcgc gaactgcaat ttggagaatg gcagcgcaat
      781 gacattcttg caggtatctt cgagccagcc acgatcgaca ttgatctggc tatcttgctg
      841 acaaaagcaa gagaacatag cgttgccttg gtaggtccag cggcggagga actctttgat
      901 ccggttcctg aacaggatct atttgaggcg ctaaatgaaa ccttaacgct atggaactcg
      961 ccgcccgact gggctggcga tgagcgaaat gtagtgctta cgttgtcccg catttggtac
     1021 agcgcagtaa ccggcaaaat cgcgccgaag gatgtcgctg ccgactgggc aatggagcgc
     1081 ctgccggccc agtatcagcc cgtcatactt gaagctagac aggcttatct tggacaagaa
     1141 gaagatcgct tggcctcgcg cgcagatcag ttggaagaat ttgtccatta cgtaaaaggc
     1201 gagatcacca aggtagtcgg caaataactg tcagaccaag tttactcata tatactttag
     1261 attgatttaa aacttcattt ttaatttaaa aggatctagg tgaagatcct ttttgataat
     1321 ctcatgacca aaatccctta acgtgagttt tcgttccact gagcgtcaga ccccgtagaa
     1381 aagatcaaag gatcttcttg agatcctttt tttctgcgcg taatctgctg cttgcaaaca
     1441 aaaaaaccac cgctaccagc ggtggtttgt ttgccggatc aagagctacc aactcttttt
     1501 ccgaaggtaa ctggcttcag cagagcgcag ataccaaata ctgttcttct agtgtagccg
     1561 tagttaggcc accacttcaa gaactctgta gcaccgccta catacctcgc tctgctaatc
     1621 ctgttaccag tggctgctgc cagtggcgat aagtcgtgtc ttaccgggtt ggactcaaga
     1681 cgatagttac cggataaggc gcagcggtcg ggctgaacgg ggggttcgtg cacacagccc
     1741 agcttggagc gaacgaccta caccgaactg agatacctac agcgtgagct atgagaaagc
     1801 gccacgcttc ccgaagggag aaaggcggac aggtatccgg taagcggcag ggtcggaaca
     1861 ggagagcgca cgagggagct tccaggggga aacgcctggt atctttatag tcctgtcggg
     1921 tttcgccacc tctgacttga gcgtcgattt ttgtgatgct cgtcaggggg gcggagccta
     1981 tggaaaaacg ccagcaacgc ggccttttta cggttcctgg ccttttgctg gccttttgct
     2041 cacatgttct ttcctgcgtt atcccctgat tctgtggata accgtattac cgcctttgag
     2101 tgagctgata ccgctcgccg cagccgaacg accgagcgca gcgagtcagt gagcgaggaa
     2161 gcggaagagc gcccaatacg caaaccgcct ctccccgcgc gttggccgat tcattaatca
     2221 ctctgtggtc tcaaatggcc ccaaagaaga agcggaaggt cggtatccac ggagtcccag
     2281 cagccaagcg gaactacatc ctgggcctgg acatcggcat caccagcgtg ggctacggca
     2341 tcatcgacta cgagacacgg gacgtgatcg atgccggcgt gcggctgttc aaagaggcca
     2401 acgtggaaaa caacgagggc aggcggagca agagaggcgc cagaaggctg aagcggcgga
     2461 ggcggcatag aatccagaga gtgaagaagc tgctgttcga ctacaacctg ctgaccgacc
     2521 acagcgagct gagcggcatc aacccctacg aggccagagt gaagggcctg agccagaagc
     2581 tgagcgagga agagttctct gccgccctgc tgcacctggc caagagaaga ggcgtgcaca
     2641 acgtgaacga ggtggaagag gacaccggca acgagctgtc caccaaagag cagatcagcc
     2701 ggaacagcaa ggccctggaa gagaaatacg tggccgaact gcagctggaa cggctgaaga
     2761 aagacggcga agtgcggggc agcatcaaca gattcaagac cagcgactac gtgaaagaag
     2821 ccaaacagct gctgaaggtg cagaaggcct accaccagct ggaccagagc ttcatcgaca
     2881 cctacatcga cctgctggaa acccggcgga cctactatga gggacctggc gagggcagcc
     2941 ccttcggctg gaaggacatc aaagaatggt acgagatgct gatgggccac tgcacctact
     3001 tccccgagga actgcggagc gtgaagtacg cctacaacgc cgacctgtac aacgccctga
     3061 acgacctgaa caatctcgtg atcaccaggg acgagaacga gaagctggaa tattacgaga
     3121 agttccagat catcgagaac gtgttcaagc agaagaagaa gcccaccctg aagcagatcg
     3181 ccaaagaaat cctcgtgaac gaagaggata ttaagggcta cagagtgacc agcaccggca
     3241 agcccgagtt caccaacctg aaggtgtacc acgacatcaa ggacattacc gcccggaaag
     3301 agattattga gaacgccgag ctgctggatc agattgccaa gatcctgacc atctaccaga
     3361 gcagcgagga catccaggaa gaactgacca atctgaactc cgagctgacc caggaagaga
     3421 tcgagcagat ctctaatctg aagggctata ccggcaccca caacctgagc ctgaaggcca
     3481 tcaacctgat cctggacgag ctgtggcaca ccaacgacaa ccagatcgct atcttcaacc
     3541 ggctgaagct ggtgcccaag aaggtggacc tgtcccagca gaaagagatc cccaccaccc
     3601 tggtggacga cttcatcctg agccccgtcg tgaagagaag cttcatccag agcatcaaag
     3661 tgatcaacgc catcatcaag aagtacggcc tgcccaacga catcattatc gagctggccc
     3721 gcgagaagaa ctccaaggac gcccagaaaa tgatcaacga gatgcagaag cggaacgcga
     3781 aaaccaacga gcggatcgag gaaatcatcc ggaccaccgg caaagagaac gccaagtacc
     3841 tgatcgagaa gatcaagctg cacgacatgc aggaaggcaa gtgcctgtac agcctggaag
     3901 ccatccctct ggaagatctg ctgaacaacc ccttcaacta tgaggtggac cacatcatcc
     3961 ccagaagcgt gtccttcgac aacagcttca acaacaaggt gctcgtgaag caggaagaaa
     4021 acagcaagaa gggcaaccgg accccattcc agtacctgag cagcagcgac agcaagatca
     4081 gctacgaaac cttcaagaag cacatcctga atctggccaa gggcaagggc agaatcagca
     4141 agaccaagaa agagtatctg ctggaagaac gggacatcaa caggttctcc gtgcagaaag
     4201 acttcatcaa ccggaacctg gtggatacca gatacgccac cgcacgtctg atgaacctgc
     4261 tgcggagcta cttcagagtg aacaacctgg acgtgaaagt gaagtccatc aatggcggct
     4321 tcaccagctt tctgcggcgg aagtggaagt ttaagaaaga gcggaacaag gggtacaagc
     4381 accacgccga ggacgccctg atcattgcca acgccgattt catcttcaaa gagtggaaga
     4441 aactggacaa ggccaaaaaa gtgatggaaa accagatgtt cgaggaaaag caggccgaga
     4501 gcatgcccga gatcgaaacc gagcaggagt acaaagagat cttcatcacc ccccaccaga
     4561 tcaagcacat taaggacttc aaggactaca agtacagcca ccgggtggac aagaagccta
     4621 atagagagct gattaacgac accctgtact ccacccggaa ggacgacaag ggcaacaccc
     4681 tgatcgtgaa caatctgaac ggcctgtacg acaaggacaa tgacaagctg aaaaagctga
     4741 tcaacaagag ccccgaaaag ctgctgatgt accaccacga cccccagacc taccagaaac
     4801 tgaagctgat tatggaacag tacggcgacg agaagaatcc cctgtacaag tactacgagg
     4861 aaaccgggaa ctacctgacc aagtactcca aaaaggacaa cggccccgtg atcaagaaga
     4921 ttaagtatta cggcaacaaa ctgaacgccc atctggacat caccgacgac taccccaaca
     4981 gcagaaacaa ggtcgtgaag ctgtccctga agccctacag attcgacgtg tacctggaca
     5041 atggcgtgta caagttcgtg accgtgaaga atctggatgt gatcaaaaaa gaaaactact
     5101 acgaagtgaa tagcaagtgc tatgaggaag ctaagaagct gaagaagatc agcaaccagg
     5161 ccgagtttat cgcctccttc tacaacaacg atctgatcaa gatcaacggc gagctgtata
     5221 gagtgatcgg cgtgaacaac gacctgctga accggatcga agtgaacatg atcgacatca
     5281 cctaccgcga gtacctggaa aacatgaacg acaagaggcc ccccaggatc attaagacaa
     5341 tcgcctccaa gacccagagc attaagaagt acagcacaga cattctgggc aacctgtatg
     5401 aagtgaaatc taagaagcac cctcagatca tcaaaaaggg caaaaggccg gcggccacga
     5461 aaaaggccgg ccaggcaaaa aagaaaaagg gatcctaccc atacgatgtt ccagattacg
     5521 cttacccata cgatgttcca gattacgctt acccatacga tgttccagat tacgctggtt
     5581 cgtgagacca cgaa
//
