[The description below was written by a language model from this plasmid's Addgene catalogue record and the feature table of its GenBank file.]
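Description:
pEPOR0SP0012 is a Level 0 Golden Gate part plasmid built on the pAGM1287 acceptor backbone. It carries a coding sequence module for eSaCas9, an enhanced-specificity variant of the Staphylococcus aureus Cas9 nuclease, supplied without a stop codon. The 5.6 kb circular plasmid is maintained in E. coli through a high-copy ColE1/pUC-type origin. It is selected with spectinomycin via the aadA aminoglycoside adenylyltransferase gene, which lies downstream of an annotated AmpR (bla) promoter. As a basic part it carries no annotated eukaryotic promoter or terminator. Those elements are meant to be added when the part is assembled into a transcription unit.

The insert carries the substitutions R499A, Q500K, R654A and G655R. It was cloned through BpiI sites that were destroyed in the process, as is usual for Type IIS domestication into Level 0 acceptors. The Cas9 open reading frame itself is not annotated in the feature table, but the roughly 3.2 kb interval between the flanking features matches its expected position. An SV40 large T antigen nuclear localization signal lies upstream of that interval. A bipartite nucleoplasmin NLS and three tandem HA epitope tags lie downstream, giving nuclear targeting and immunodetection of the protein. Omitting the stop codon allows in-frame fusion to a C-terminal tag or other downstream coding part during assembly. The depositor notes compatibility with the MoClo, GoldenBraid and Loop assembly standards. The part belongs to a toolkit used to compare the efficiency and specificity of Cas nucleases for genome engineering in plants.
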