Addgene plasmid #117533: pEPOR0SP0012
Purpose: Level0 Golden Gate part: CDS, eSaCas9 (no stop codon)
Depositing lab: Nicola Patron. Depositing organization: Earlham Institute. Publication: Comparison of efficiency and specificity of CRISPR-associated (Cas) nucleases in plants: An expanded toolkit for precision genome engineering. Raitskin O, Schudoma C, West A, Patron NJ. PLoS One. 2019 Feb 27;14(2):e0211598. doi: 10.1371/journal.pone.0211598. eCollection 2019. PubMed 30811422.
Backbone
  Vector backbone: pAGM1287
  Vector type: CRISPR
Growth in bacteria
  Bacterial resistance: Spectinomycin, 50 μg/mL
  Growth temperature: 37°C
  Growth strain: DH5alpha
  Copy number: High Copy
Gene/Insert
  Gene/Insert name: eSaCas9 (no stop codon)
  Species: Staphylococcus aureus
  Mutation: R499A,Q500K,R654A,G655R
  Cloning method: Restriction Enzyme; 5′ cloning site BpiI (destroyed during cloning); 3′ cloning site BpiI (destroyed during cloning)
Terms and licenses: Academic/Nonprofit Terms; Industry Terms: Not Available to Industry
Depositor comments: Compatible with MoClo, GB, Loop Please visit https://www.biorxiv.org/content/early/2018/09/20/422766 for BioRxiv preprint
How to cite: pEPOR0SP0012 was a gift from Nicola Patron (Addgene plasmid # 117533 ; http://n2t.net/addgene:117533 ; RRID:Addgene_117533)
